Addgene plasmid #179824: pPOTv6-blast-3Ty:pHlourinM153R:3Ty
Purpose: Trypanosoma brucei PCR only tagging (pPOT) vector for endogenous gene tagging
Depositing lab: Samuel Dean & Keith Gull. Depositing organization: University of Oxford. Publication: A comprehensive toolkit for protein localization and functional analysis in trypanosomatids. Paterou A, Saez Conde J, Tyc J, Sunter JD, Vaughan S, Gull K, Dean S. Open Biol. 2025 Apr;15(4):240361. doi: 10.1098/rsob.240361. Epub 2025 Apr 2. PubMed 40169015.
Backbone
  Vector backbone: pPOT
  Vector type: Unspecified
Growth in bacteria
  Bacterial resistance: Ampicillin, 100 μg/mL
  Growth temperature: 37°C
  Growth strain: NEB Stable
  Copy number: High Copy
Gene/Insert
  Gene/Insert name: pHlourin M153R
  Species: Synthetic
  Promoter: read through
  Cloning method: Restriction Enzyme; 5′ cloning site HindIII (not destroyed); 3′ cloning site BamHI (not destroyed)
  Sequencing primers: 5′ cTATGGGTTCTGGTAGTG; 3′ cTTAACTACCCGATCCTG
Terms and licenses: Academic/Nonprofit Terms; Industry Terms: Not Available to Industry
Depositor comments: Please visit https://doi.org/10.1101/2023.04.21.537815 for bioRxiv preprint.
How to cite: pPOTv6-blast-3Ty:pHlourinM153R:3Ty was a gift from Samuel Dean & Keith Gull (Addgene plasmid # 179824 ; http://n2t.net/addgene:179824 ; RRID:Addgene_179824)
