[The description below was written by a language model from this plasmid's Addgene catalogue record and pLannotate feature annotations shown in this document.]
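Description:
pPOTv6-blast-3Ty:pHlourinM153R:3Ty is a PCR-only tagging (pPOT) template plasmid for tagging genes at their endogenous loci in Trypanosoma brucei. It is not meant to be maintained or expressed as a plasmid in the parasite. Instead, it serves as a template from which a tag-plus-marker cassette is amplified using long primers that carry homology to the target gene, and the PCR product is integrated by homologous recombination. In E. coli it is propagated as a high-copy plasmid through a ColE1/pUC-type origin with ampicillin selection (AmpR under its own bla promoter). The backbone also carries standard cloning-vector remnants: an f1 origin, lacZα and lacI fragments, lac promoter/operator elements, and flanking T7 and SP6 promoters.

The payload is a synthetic pHluorin carrying an M153R substitution, which the feature annotation matches to the ratiometric, pH-sensitive GFP derivative from Aequorea victoria. It was cloned between retained HindIII and BamHI sites. The plasmid name indicates that it is flanked on each side by a triple Ty epitope tag, although these tags are not annotated in the feature table. Two copies of the blasticidin S deaminase gene (bsd) sit on either side of the fluorescent protein. This layout is consistent with the pPOT design, in which one template can yield either an N-terminal (marker then tag) or a C-terminal (tag then marker) amplicon, with blasticidin selecting for transfectants. No dedicated promoter drives the insert; the record lists it as "read through", so expression depends on transcription at the tagged locus. The intergenic RNA-processing sequences between the coding regions are not annotated. The tagged fusion can be used for protein localisation, potentially for pH-sensitive imaging, and for Ty-based detection.
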