Features (pLannotate 1.2.2; 15 found; start..end, strand, type, name):
    171..560     +  CDS            bsd: BSD_ASPTE - Experimental evidence at protein level: Swiss-Prot protein existence level 1. Catalyzes the deamination of the cytosine moiety of the antibiotics blasticidin S, cytomycin and acetylblasticidin S. From Aspergillus terreus.
   1062..1775    +  CDS            pHluorin, ratiometric: pHluorin, ratiometric is a multistate long stokes shift fluorescent protein published in 1998, derived from Aequorea victoria.
   2281..2670    +  CDS            bsd: BSD_ASPTE - Experimental evidence at protein level: Swiss-Prot protein existence level 1. Catalyzes the deamination of the cytosine moiety of the antibiotics blasticidin S, cytomycin and acetylblasticidin S. From Aspergillus terreus.
   2866..2884    -  promoter       SP6 promoter: promoter for bacteriophage SP6 RNA polymerase
   2926..2942    -  protein_bind   lac operator: The lac repressor binds to the lac operator to inhibit transcription in E. coli. This inhibition can be relieved by adding lactose or isopropyl-β-D-thiogalactopyranoside (IPTG). lac repressor encoded by lacI
   2950..2980    -  promoter       lac promoter: promoter for the E. coli lac operon
   2995..3016    -  protein_bind   CAP binding site: CAP binding activates transcription in the presence of cAMP. E. coli catabolite activator protein
   3029..3121    -  CDS            lacI (fragment): lac repressor; lacI; The lac repressor binds to the lac operator to inhibit transcription in E. coli. This inhibition can be relieved by adding lactose or isopropyl-β-D-thiogalactopyranoside (IPTG).
   3304..3892    -  rep_origin     ori: high-copy-number ColE1/pMB1/pBR322/pUC origin of replication
   4063..4923    -  CDS            AmpR: β-lactamase; bla; confers resistance to ampicillin, carbenicillin, and related antibiotics
   4924..5028    -  promoter       AmpR promoter: bla
   5055..5105    +  misc_feature   bom (fragment): basis of mobility region from pBR322
   5106..5561    -  rep_origin     f1 ori (sequence partly withheld): f1 bacteriophage origin of replication; arrow indicates direction of (+) strand synthesis
   5565..5722    -  CDS            lacZα (fragment): LacZα fragment of β-galactosidase; lacZ fragment
   5725..2       +  promoter       T7 promoter (across the origin): promoter for bacteriophage T7 RNA polymerase
>Addgene plasmid #179824 | pPOTv6-blast-3Ty:pHlourinM153R:3Ty | addgene full sequence | sequence record 355150 | Addgene NGS Result
GGGCGAATTGGGCCCGTATAATGCAGACCTGCTGCAAGCTAGGGGCACAGCAAGGTCTTCTGAAATTCAT
GTTTTTTTTTTTTTTACTCTGCATTGCAGTCTCCGCTCTTATTTAGTTTTGCTTTACGTAAGGTCTCGTT
GCTGCCATAAAATAAGCTCTAGTGGAATTCATGCCTTTGTCTCAAGAAGAATCCACCCTCATTGAAAGAG
CAACGGCTACAATCAACAGCATCCCCATCTCTGAAGACTACAGCGTCGCCAGCGCAGCTCTCTCTAGCGA
CGGCCGCATCTTCACTGGTGTCAATGTATATCATTTTACTGGGGGACCTTGTGCAGAACTCGTGGTGCTG
GGCACTGCTGCTGCTGCGGCAGCTGGCAACCTGACTTGTATCGTCGCGATCGGAAATGAGAACAGGGGCA
TCTTGAGCCCCTGCGGACGGTGCCGACAGGTGCTTCTCGACCTGCATCCTGGGATCAAAGCCATAGTGAA
GGACAGTGATGGACAGCCGACGGCAGTTGGGATTCGTGAATTGCTGCCCTCTGGTTATGTGTGGGAGGGC
TAACCATGGTGCCCATTTAGTTGGCCTTTCCCTTGTCTCGTGTCTTTTCCGTGGAAAGGTTCCCGGAGTA
ATCTGATGGCACAGCAGGGAGGTGCGCCTGCAGGTTGGTTAGGAAGGGGGGATGATGTAAAAGAAGAAAA
TGGGGGGATTCGAGCCCCACGCGTTGCTCAAGCTGTGTAGCGCAGGCGTTTCCTTACATATTTCTCTAAC
AGGCACGGAAGCCTAACAAATACACTTGGCTTATTTTTTTGCCCCCTCATGTCTTGTACAAATATTTGCG
ATAGCTTAGCTATCAGCCACATTAATCAAACAAGTATACCAACAAGCCCGAAAACAGAAACTCAACTGCA
ACGGGTACCTATGGGTTCTGGTAGTGGTTCCGGTTCCGGTTCTGAGGTACACACAAACCAGGACCCACTG
GACGGCTCCGAGGTGCATACCAATCAAGATCCGCTGGACGGCTCTGAAGTTCACACCAATCAAGATCCCT
TGGATAAGCTTATGTCTAAAGGCGAAGAATTGTTCACTGGGGTAGTACCTATTTTGGTAGAATTGGACGG
AGACGTTAATGGACACAAATTCTCCGTGTCGGGTGAGGGTGAAGGCGACGCAACTTATGGTAAGTTGACC
CTGAAATTCATATGTACCACGGGAAAATTGCCAGTTCCGTGGCCGACGCTCGTCACTACGTTCTCCTACG
GAGTACAGTGTTTTTCACGGTATCCAGATCATATGAAACGGCATGATTTCTTCAAATCAGCGATGCCGGA
AGGCTATGTGCAGGAGCGGACCATTTTCTTCAAGGACGATGGTAATTACAAGACCCGAGCAGAAGTCAAA
TTCGAAGGCGACACCTTGGTTAATCGGATCGAACTTAAAGGTATCGATTTCAAAGATGATGGTAACATAC
TCGGCCATAAGCTCGAATACAACTATAATGAGCACCTTGTCTATATACGAGCTGACAAACAAAAGAATGG
AACAAAAGCGATTTTCCAGGTACATCATAATATCGAGGATGGTGGCGTCCAGCTTGCAGATCACTATCAG
CAGAATACTCCTATCGGTGACGGACCTGTATTGCTTCCCGATAATCATTACTTGCACACTCAGTCAGCGC
TCTCCAAAGATCCGAACGAGAAACGAGATCATATGGTTCTTCTGGAGTTCGTCACTGCCGCTGGCATTAC
TCATGGAATGGACGAACTTTACAAGGGATCCGAGGTACATACAAATCAGGACCCCCTCGATGGTAGTGAA
GTCCATACAAATCAGGACCCGCTGGATGGCTCAGAGGTTCATACGAACCAAGATCCTCTTGATGGATCAG
GATCTGGATCAGGATCGGGTAGTTAAGAGCTCCGCTGCGCTTAAATGTCTTTCATTATAATCAATGTATA
ACCTTTATGTAGTATTTCAATCTATGCCGCTGTGTACGTGCACTGCGGTGCCTATCCTTCGGCATTAGAG
AGTCACTGTTTGTGTAGATCGTAGCTGCATGTCTGACATCTGGTTCATTAGTGCCGTTTTGAGTCTGCAC
TGTTGTGCAACTTGATATTCATCACTGCACACCAACCGTGTGTTTCCTCCTTTGGGTGCACCCTTTAATC
CTTGTCTTCTCCTTTTTTGTCTCTTTCCCCCTCGAAAAGGTGTCAAACTACTGCCGCATAAACTACGGTT
ATCCCAAATTTAAGAGAAAGCAATAAAGCATCAGCTAGCCATGCCTTTGTCTCAAGAAGAATCCACCCTC
ATTGAAAGAGCAACGGCTACAATCAACAGCATCCCCATCTCTGAAGACTACAGCGTCGCCAGCGCAGCTC
TCTCTAGCGACGGCCGCATCTTCACTGGTGTCAATGTATATCATTTTACTGGGGGACCTTGTGCAGAACT
CGTGGTGCTGGGCACTGCTGCTGCTGCGGCAGCTGGCAACCTGACTTGTATCGTCGCGATCGGAAATGAG
AACAGGGGCATCTTGAGCCCCTGCGGACGGTGCCGACAGGTGCTTCTCGATCTGCATCCTGGGATCAAAG
CCATAGTGAAGGACAGTGATGGACAGCCGACGGCAGTTGGGATTCGTGAATTGCTGCCCTCTGGTTATGT
GTGGGAGGGCTAACTCGAGTGCCCATTTAGTTGGCTTTTCCCTTGTCTCGTGTCTTTTCCGTGGAAAGGT
TCCCGGAGTAATCTGATGGCACAGCAGGGAGGTGCGCCTGCAGGTTGGTTAGGAAGGGGGGATGATGTAA
AAGAAGAAAATGGGGGGATTCGAGCCCCGCACAGGTCTCTCAAATTGGATGCATAGCTTGAGTATTCTAT
AGTGTCACCTAAATAGCTTGGCGTAATCATGGTCATAGCTGTTTCCTGTGTGAAATTGTTATCCGCTCAC
AATTCCACACAACATACGAGCCGGAAGCATAAAGTGTAAAGCCTGGGGTGCCTAATGAGTGAGCTAACTC
ACATTAATTGCGTTGCGCTCACTGCCCGCTTTCCAGTCGGGAAACCTGTCGTGCCAGCTGCATTAATGAA
TCGGCCAACGCGCGGGGAGAGGCGGTTTGCGTATTGGGCGCTCTTCCGCTTCCTCGCTCACTGACTCGCT
GCGCTCGGTCGTTCGGCTGCGGCGAGCGGTATCAGCTCACTCAAAGGCGGTAATACGGTTATCCACAGAA
TCAGGGGATAACGCAGGAAAGAACATGTGAGCAAAAGGCCAGCAAAAGGCCAGGAACCGTAAAAAGGCCG
CGTTGCTGGCGTTTTTCCATAGGCTCCGCCCCCCTGACGAGCATCACAAAAATCGACGCTCAAGTCAGAG
GTGGCGAAACCCGACAGGACTATAAAGATACCAGGCGTTTCCCCCTGGAAGCTCCCTCGTGCGCTCTCCT
GTTCCGACCCTGCCGCTTACCGGATACCTGTCCGCCTTTCTCCCTTCGGGAAGCGTGGCGCTTTCTCATA
GCTCACGCTGTAGGTATCTCAGTTCGGTGTAGGTCGTTCGCTCCAAGCTGGGCTGTGTGCACGAACCCCC
CGTTCAGCCCGACCGCTGCGCCTTATCCGGTAACTATCGTCTTGAGTCCAACCCGGTAAGACACGACTTA
TCGCCACTGGCAGCAGCCACTGGTAACAGGATTAGCAGAGCGAGGTATGTAGGCGGTGCTACAGAGTTCT
TGAAGTGGTGGCCTAACTACGGCTACACTAGAAGAACAGTATTTGGTATCTGCGCTCTGCTGAAGCCAGT
TACCTTCGGAAAAAGAGTTGGTAGCTCTTGATCCGGCAAACAAACCACCGCTGGTAGCGGTGGTTTTTTT
GTTTGCAAGCAGCAGATTACGCGCAGAAAAAAAGGATCTCAAGAAGATCCTTTGATCTTTTCTACGGGGT
CTGACGCTCAGTGGAACGAAAACTCACGTTAAGGGATTTTGGTCATGAGATTATCAAAAAGGATCTTCAC
CTAGATCCTTTTAAATTAAAAATGAAGTTTTAAATCAATCTAAAGTATATATGAGTAAACTTGGTCTGAC
AGTTACCAATGCTTAATCAGTGAGGCACCTATCTCAGCGATCTGTCTATTTCGTTCATCCATAGTTGCCT
GACTCCCCGTCGTGTAGATAATTACGATACGGGAGGGCTTACCATCTGGCCCCAGTGCTGCAATGATACC
GCGAGACCCACGCTCACCGGCTCCAGATTTATCAGCAATAAACCAGCCAGCCGGAAGGGCCGAGCGCAGA
AGTGGTCCTGCAACTTTATCCGCCTCCATCCAGTCTATTAATTGTTGCCGGGAAGCTAGAGTAAGTAGTT
CGCCAGTTAATAGTTTGCGCAACGTTGTTGCCATTGCTACAGGCATCGTGGTGTCACGCTCGTCGTTTGG
TATGGCTTCATTCAGCTCCGGTTCCCAACGATCAAGGCGAGTTACATGATCCCCCATGTTGTGCAAAAAA
GCGGTTAGCTCCTTCGGTCCTCCGATCGTTGTCAGAAGTAAGTTGGCCGCAGTGTTATCACTCATGGTTA
TGGCAGCACTGCATAATTCTCTTACTGTCATGCCATCCGTAAGATGCTTTTCTGTGACTGGTGAGTACTC
AACCAAGTCATTCTGAGAATAGTGTATGCGGCGACCGAGTTGCTCTTGCCCGGCGTCAATACGGGATAAT
ACCGCGCCACATAGCAGAACTTTAAAAGTGCTCATCATTGGAAAACGTTCTTCGGGGCGAAAACTCTCAA
GGATCTTACCGCTGTTGAGATCCAGTTCGATGTAACCCACTCGTGCACCCAACTGATCTTCAGCATCTTT
TACTTTCACCAGCGTTTCTGGGTGAGCAAAAACAGGAAGGCAAAATGCCGCAAAAAAGGGAATAAGGGCG
ACACGGAAATGTTGAATACTCATACTCTTCCTTTTTCAATATTATTGAAGCATTTATCAGGGTTATTGTC
TCATGAGCGGATACATATTTGAATGTATTTAGAAAAATAAACAAATAGGGGTTCCGCGCACATTTCCCCG
AAAAGTGCCACCTGATGCGGTGTGAAATACCGCACAGATGCGTAAGGAGAAAATACCGCATCAGGAAATT
GTAAGCGTTAATATTTTGTTAAAATTCGCGTTAAATTTTTGTTAAATCAGCTCATTTTTTAACCAATAGG
CCGAAATCGGCAAAATCCCTTATAAATCAAAAGAATAGACCGAGATAGGGT
[37 nt withheld, positions 5232-5268]
AAAGAACGTGGACTCCAACGTCAAAGG
[49 nt withheld, positions 5296-5344]
T
[91 nt withheld, positions 5346-5436]
G
[98 nt withheld, positions 5438-5535]
ACTTAATGCGCCGCTACAGGGCGCGTCCATTCGCCATTCAGGCTGCGCAACTGTTGGGAAGGGCGATCGG
TGCGGGCCTCTTCGCTATTACGCCAGCTGGCGAAAGGGGGATGTGCTGCAAGGCGATTAAGTTGGGTAAC
GCCAGGGTTTTCCCAGTCACGACGTTGTAAAACGACGGCCAGTGAATTGTAATACGACTCACTATA
